Addgene plasmid #58889: PX544 SpCas9(del1098-1368)
Purpose: Truncated form of SpCas9 without C' domain
Depositing lab: Feng Zhang. Depositing organization: Broad Institute. Publication: Crystal structure of Cas9 in complex with guide RNA and target DNA. Nishimasu H, Ran FA, Hsu PD, Konermann S, Shehata SI, Dohmae N, Ishitani R, Zhang F, Nureki O. Cell. 2014 Feb 27;156(5):935-49. doi: 10.1016/j.cell.2014.02.001. Epub 2014 Feb 13. PubMed 24529477.
Backbone
  Vector backbone: PX165
  Total vector size (bp): 8107
  Vector type: Mammalian Expression, CRISPR
Growth in bacteria
  Bacterial resistance: Ampicillin, 100 μg/mL
  Growth temperature: 37°C
  Growth strain: Stbl3
  Copy number: Unknown
Gene/Insert
  Gene/Insert name: hSpCas9 (alt names: SpCas9; Cas9)
  Species: Synthetic
  Mutation: del amino acids 1098-1368
  Tag / fusion protein: 3XFLAG (N terminal on insert)
Terms and licenses: Academic/Nonprofit Terms; Industry Terms: Not Available to Industry
Depositor comments: For more information on Zhang Lab CRISPR Plasmids please refer to: http://www.addgene.org/crispr/zhang/.
How to cite: PX544 SpCas9(del1098-1368) was a gift from Feng Zhang (Addgene plasmid # 58889 ; http://n2t.net/addgene:58889 ; RRID:Addgene_58889)
