[The description below was written by a language model from this plasmid's Addgene catalogue record and pLannotate feature annotations shown in this document.]
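Description:
PX544 SpCas9(del1098-1368) is a mammalian expression CRISPR plasmid built on the PX165 backbone that encodes a truncated form of human codon-optimised Streptococcus pyogenes Cas9 lacking amino acids 1098–1368, the C-terminal domain of the protein. In bacteria it is maintained through a high-copy ColE1/pUC-type origin and selected with ampicillin via the β-lactamase gene. An M13 phage origin and small remnants of pBR322 bom and rop sequences are also annotated in the backbone.

The expression cassette is driven by a hybrid promoter made up of the CMV immediate-early enhancer, the chicken β-actin promoter and a hybrid CBA/MVM intron, an arrangement that gives strong constitutive transcription in many mammalian cell types. The Cas9 coding region is annotated as an N-terminal portion followed by a C-terminal fragment, consistent with the recorded deletion. It runs directly into a bipartite nucleoplasmin nuclear localisation signal and is terminated by a bovine growth hormone polyadenylation signal. The catalogue lists an N-terminal 3XFLAG tag, which would allow detection of the truncated protein, although the feature table does not annotate it separately; there is unannotated space between the intron and the start of the Cas9 annotation. The whole cassette is flanked by AAV2 inverted terminal repeats, but the record does not describe the plasmid as an AAV vector. No guide RNA cassette is annotated, so a guide would have to be supplied separately.

The construct's stated purpose and its association with a Cas9–guide RNA–target DNA crystal structure study suggest use as a domain-deletion mutant for structure-function testing. The catalogue size (8107 bp) differs from the 7,434 nt depositor sequence.
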