Features (pLannotate 1.2.2; 16 found; start..end, strand, type, name):
      1..141     -  repeat_region  AAV2 ITR: inverted terminal repeat of adeno-associated virus serotype 2 inverted
    160..463     +  enhancer       CMV enhancer: human cytomegalovirus immediate early enhancer
    465..742     +  promoter       chicken β-actin promoter: No description available
    743..971     +  intron         hybrid intron: hybrid between chicken β-actin (CBA) and minute virus of mice (MMV) introns (Gray et al., 2011)
   1109..2710    +  CDS            Cas9(N): N-terminal portion of Streptococcus pyogenes Cas9 (Zetsche et al., 2015)
   2711..4399    +  CDS            Cas9(C) (fragment): C-terminal portion of Streptococcus pyogenes Cas9 (Zetsche et al., 2015)
   4400..4447    +  CDS            nucleoplasmin NLS: bipartite nuclear localization signal from nucleoplasmin
   4481..4592    +  polyA_signal   bGH poly(A) signal: bovine growth hormone polyadenylation signal
   4697..4837    +  repeat_region  AAV2 ITR: inverted terminal repeat of adeno-associated virus serotype 2 inverted
   4842..4893    -  misc_feature   bom (fragment): basis of mobility region from pBR322
   4912..5292    +  rep_origin     M13 ori (sequence partly withheld): M13 bacteriophage origin of replication; arrow indicates direction of (+) strand synthesis
   5368..5417    -  misc_feature   bom (fragment): basis of mobility region from pBR322
   5519..5554    -  CDS            rop (fragment): Rop protein, which maintains plasmids at low copy number; rop
   5649..5753    +  promoter       AmpR promoter: bla
   5754..6614    +  CDS            AmpR: β-lactamase; bla; confers resistance to ampicillin, carbenicillin, and related antibiotics
   6785..7373    +  rep_origin     ori: high-copy-number ColE1/pMB1/pBR322/pUC origin of replication
>Addgene plasmid #58889 | PX544 SpCas9(del1098-1368) | depositor full sequence | sequence record 97157 | PX544 SpCas9(del1098-1368) sequence 7434 bps
CCTGCAGGCAGCTGCGCGCTCGCTCGCTCACTGAGGCCGCCCGGGCAAAGCCCGGGCGTCGGGCGACCTT
TGGTCGCCCGGCCTCAGTGAGCGAGCGAGCGCGCAGAGAGGGAGTGGCCAACTCCATCACTAGGGGTTCC
TGCGGCCTCTAGAGGTACCCGTTACATAACTTACGGTAAATGGCCCGCCTGGCTGACCGCCCAACGACCC
CCGCCCATTGACGTCAATAATGACGTATGTTCCCATAGTAACGCCAATAGGGACTTTCCATTGACGTCAA
TGGGTGGAGTATTTACGGTAAACTGCCCACTTGGCAGTACATCAAGTGTATCATATGCCAAGTACGCCCC
CTATTGACGTCAATGACGGTAAATGGCCCGCCTGGCATTATGCCCAGTACATGACCTTATGGGACTTTCC
TACTTGGCAGTACATCTACGTATTAGTCATCGCTATTACCATGGTCGAGGTGAGCCCCACGTTCTGCTTC
ACTCTCCCCATCTCCCCCCCCTCCCCACCCCCAATTTTGTATTTATTTATTTTTTAATTATTTTGTGCAG
CGATGGGGGCGGGGGGGGGGGGGGGGCGCGCGCCAGGCGGGGCGGGGCGGGGCGAGGGGCGGGGCGGGGC
GAGGCGGAGAGGTGCGGCGGCAGCCAATCAGAGCGGCGCGCTCCGAAAGTTTCCTTTTATGGCGAGGCGG
CGGCGGCGGCGGCCCTATAAAAAGCGAAGCGCGCGGCGGGCGGGAGTCGCTGCGACGCTGCCTTCGCCCC
GTGCCCCGCTCCGCCGCCGCCTCGCGCCGCCCGCCCCGGCTCTGACTGACCGCGTTACTCCCACAGGTGA
GCGGGCGGGACGGCCCTTCTCCTCCGGGCTGTAATTAGCTGAGCAAGAGGTAAGGGTTTAAGGGATGGTT
GGTTGGTGGGGTATTAATGTTTAATTACCTGGAGCACCTGCCTGAAATCACTTTTTTTCAGGTTGGACCG
GTGCCACCATGGACTATAAGGACCACGACGGAGACTACAAGGATCATGATATTGATTACAAAGACGATGA
CGATAAGATGGCCCCAAAGAAGAAGCGGAAGGTCGGTATCCACGGAGTCCCAGCAGCCGACAAGAAGTAC
AGCATCGGCCTGGACATCGGCACCAACTCTGTGGGCTGGGCCGTGATCACCGACGAGTACAAGGTGCCCA
GCAAGAAATTCAAGGTGCTGGGCAACACCGACCGGCACAGCATCAAGAAGAACCTGATCGGAGCCCTGCT
GTTCGACAGCGGCGAAACAGCCGAGGCCACCCGGCTGAAGAGAACCGCCAGAAGAAGATACACCAGACGG
AAGAACCGGATCTGCTATCTGCAAGAGATCTTCAGCAACGAGATGGCCAAGGTGGACGACAGCTTCTTCC
ACAGACTGGAAGAGTCCTTCCTGGTGGAAGAGGATAAGAAGCACGAGCGGCACCCCATCTTCGGCAACAT
CGTGGACGAGGTGGCCTACCACGAGAAGTACCCCACCATCTACCACCTGAGAAAGAAACTGGTGGACAGC
ACCGACAAGGCCGACCTGCGGCTGATCTATCTGGCCCTGGCCCACATGATCAAGTTCCGGGGCCACTTCC
TGATCGAGGGCGACCTGAACCCCGACAACAGCGACGTGGACAAGCTGTTCATCCAGCTGGTGCAGACCTA
CAACCAGCTGTTCGAGGAAAACCCCATCAACGCCAGCGGCGTGGACGCCAAGGCCATCCTGTCTGCCAGA
CTGAGCAAGAGCAGACGGCTGGAAAATCTGATCGCCCAGCTGCCCGGCGAGAAGAAGAATGGCCTGTTCG
GAAACCTGATTGCCCTGAGCCTGGGCCTGACCCCCAACTTCAAGAGCAACTTCGACCTGGCCGAGGATGC
CAAACTGCAGCTGAGCAAGGACACCTACGACGACGACCTGGACAACCTGCTGGCCCAGATCGGCGACCAG
TACGCCGACCTGTTTCTGGCCGCCAAGAACCTGTCCGACGCCATCCTGCTGAGCGACATCCTGAGAGTGA
ACACCGAGATCACCAAGGCCCCCCTGAGCGCCTCTATGATCAAGAGATACGACGAGCACCACCAGGACCT
GACCCTGCTGAAAGCTCTCGTGCGGCAGCAGCTGCCTGAGAAGTACAAAGAGATTTTCTTCGACCAGAGC
AAGAACGGCTACGCCGGCTACATTGACGGCGGAGCCAGCCAGGAAGAGTTCTACAAGTTCATCAAGCCCA
TCCTGGAAAAGATGGACGGCACCGAGGAACTGCTCGTGAAGCTGAACAGAGAGGACCTGCTGCGGAAGCA
GCGGACCTTCGACAACGGCAGCATCCCCCACCAGATCCACCTGGGAGAGCTGCACGCCATTCTGCGGCGG
CAGGAAGATTTTTACCCATTCCTGAAGGACAACCGGGAAAAGATCGAGAAGATCCTGACCTTCCGCATCC
CCTACTACGTGGGCCCTCTGGCCAGGGGAAACAGCAGATTCGCCTGGATGACCAGAAAGAGCGAGGAAAC
CATCACCCCCTGGAACTTCGAGGAAGTGGTGGACAAGGGCGCTTCCGCCCAGAGCTTCATCGAGCGGATG
ACCAACTTCGATAAGAACCTGCCCAACGAGAAGGTGCTGCCCAAGCACAGCCTGCTGTACGAGTACTTCA
CCGTGTATAACGAGCTGACCAAAGTGAAATACGTGACCGAGGGAATGAGAAAGCCCGCCTTCCTGAGCGG
CGAGCAGAAAAAGGCCATCGTGGACCTGCTGTTCAAGACCAACCGGAAAGTGACCGTGAAGCAGCTGAAA
GAGGACTACTTCAAGAAAATCGAGTGCTTCGACTCCGTGGAAATCTCCGGCGTGGAAGATCGGTTCAACG
CCTCCCTGGGCACATACCACGATCTGCTGAAAATTATCAAGGACAAGGACTTCCTGGACAATGAGGAAAA
CGAGGACATTCTGGAAGATATCGTGCTGACCCTGACACTGTTTGAGGACAGAGAGATGATCGAGGAACGG
CTGAAAACCTATGCCCACCTGTTCGACGACAAAGTGATGAAGCAGCTGAAGCGGCGGAGATACACCGGCT
GGGGCAGGCTGAGCCGGAAGCTGATCAACGGCATCCGGGACAAGCAGTCCGGCAAGACAATCCTGGATTT
CCTGAAGTCCGACGGCTTCGCCAACAGAAACTTCATGCAGCTGATCCACGACGACAGCCTGACCTTTAAA
GAGGACATCCAGAAAGCCCAGGTGTCCGGCCAGGGCGATAGCCTGCACGAGCACATTGCCAATCTGGCCG
GCAGCCCCGCCATTAAGAAGGGCATCCTGCAGACAGTGAAGGTGGTGGACGAGCTCGTGAAAGTGATGGG
CCGGCACAAGCCCGAGAACATCGTGATCGAAATGGCCAGAGAGAACCAGACCACCCAGAAGGGACAGAAG
AACAGCCGCGAGAGAATGAAGCGGATCGAAGAGGGCATCAAAGAGCTGGGCAGCCAGATCCTGAAAGAAC
ACCCCGTGGAAAACACCCAGCTGCAGAACGAGAAGCTGTACCTGTACTACCTGCAGAATGGGCGGGATAT
GTACGTGGACCAGGAACTGGACATCAACCGGCTGTCCGACTACGATGTGGACCATATCGTGCCTCAGAGC
TTTCTGAAGGACGACTCCATCGACAACAAGGTGCTGACCAGAAGCGACAAGAACCGGGGCAAGAGCGACA
ACGTGCCCTCCGAAGAGGTCGTGAAGAAGATGAAGAACTACTGGCGGCAGCTGCTGAACGCCAAGCTGAT
TACCCAGAGAAAGTTCGACAATCTGACCAAGGCCGAGAGAGGCGGCCTGAGCGAACTGGATAAGGCCGGC
TTCATCAAGAGACAGCTGGTGGAAACCCGGCAGATCACAAAGCACGTGGCACAGATCCTGGACTCCCGGA
TGAACACTAAGTACGACGAGAATGACAAGCTGATCCGGGAAGTGAAAGTGATCACCCTGAAGTCCAAGCT
GGTGTCCGATTTCCGGAAGGATTTCCAGTTTTACAAAGTGCGCGAGATCAACAACTACCACCACGCCCAC
GACGCCTACCTGAACGCCGTCGTGGGAACCGCCCTGATCAAAAAGTACCCTAAGCTGGAAAGCGAGTTCG
TGTACGGCGACTACAAGGTGTACGACGTGCGGAAGATGATCGCCAAGAGCGAGCAGGAAATCGGCAAGGC
TACCGCCAAGTACTTCTTCTACAGCAACATCATGAACTTTTTCAAGACCGAGATTACCCTGGCCAACGGC
GAGATCCGGAAGCGGCCTCTGATCGAGACAAACGGCGAAACCGGGGAGATCGTGTGGGATAAGGGCCGGG
ATTTTGCCACCGTGCGGAAAGTGCTGAGCATGCCCCAAGTGAATATCGTGAAAAAGACCAAAAGGCCGGC
GGCCACGAAAAAGGCCGGCCAGGCAAAAAAGAAAAAGTAAGAATTCCTAGAGCTCGCTGATCAGCCTCGA
CTGTGCCTTCTAGTTGCCAGCCATCTGTTGTTTGCCCCTCCCCCGTGCCTTCCTTGACCCTGGAAGGTGC
CACTCCCACTGTCCTTTCCTAATAAAATGAGGAAATTGCATCGCATTGTCTGAGTAGGTGTCATTCTATT
CTGGGGGGTGGGGTGGGGCAGGACAGCAAGGGGGAGGATTGGGAAGAGAATAGCAGGCATGCTGGGGAGC
GGCCGCAGGAACCCCTAGTGATGGAGTTGGCCACTCCCTCTCTGCGCGCTCGCTCGCTCACTGAGGCCGG
GCGACCAAAGGTCGCCCGACGCCCGGGCTTTGCCCGGGCGGCCTCAGTGAGCGAGCGAGCGCGCAGCTGC
CTGCAGGGGCGCCTGATGCGGTATTTTCTCCTTACGCATCTGTGCGGTATTTCACACCGCATA
[142 nt withheld, positions 4894-5035]
C
[141 nt withheld, positions 5037-5177]
CCTTTGACGTTGGAGTCCACGTTCTTT
[37 nt withheld, positions 5205-5241]
ACCCTATCTCGGGCTATTCTTTTGATTTATAAGGGATTTTGCCGATTTCGGCCTATTGGTTAAAAAATGA
GCTGATTTAACAAAAATTTAACGCGAATTTTAACAAAATATTAACGTTTACAATTTTATGGTGCACTCTC
AGTACAATCTGCTCTGATGCCGCATAGTTAAGCCAGCCCCGACACCCGCCAACACCCGCTGACGCGCCCT
GACGGGCTTGTCTGCTCCCGGCATCCGCTTACAGACAAGCTGTGACCGTCTCCGGGAGCTGCATGTGTCA
GAGGTTTTCACCGTCATCACCGAAACGCGCGAGACGAAAGGGCCTCGTGATACGCCTATTTTTATAGGTT
AATGTCATGATAATAATGGTTTCTTAGACGTCAGGTGGCACTTTTCGGGGAAATGTGCGCGGAACCCCTA
TTTGTTTATTTTTCTAAATACATTCAAATATGTATCCGCTCATGAGACAATAACCCTGATAAATGCTTCA
ATAATATTGAAAAAGGAAGAGTATGAGTATTCAACATTTCCGTGTCGCCCTTATTCCCTTTTTTGCGGCA
TTTTGCCTTCCTGTTTTTGCTCACCCAGAAACGCTGGTGAAAGTAAAAGATGCTGAAGATCAGTTGGGTG
CACGAGTGGGTTACATCGAACTGGATCTCAACAGCGGTAAGATCCTTGAGAGTTTTCGCCCCGAAGAACG
TTTTCCAATGATGAGCACTTTTAAAGTTCTGCTATGTGGCGCGGTATTATCCCGTATTGACGCCGGGCAA
GAGCAACTCGGTCGCCGCATACACTATTCTCAGAATGACTTGGTTGAGTACTCACCAGTCACAGAAAAGC
ATCTTACGGATGGCATGACAGTAAGAGAATTATGCAGTGCTGCCATAACCATGAGTGATAACACTGCGGC
CAACTTACTTCTGACAACGATCGGAGGACCGAAGGAGCTAACCGCTTTTTTGCACAACATGGGGGATCAT
GTAACTCGCCTTGATCGTTGGGAACCGGAGCTGAATGAAGCCATACCAAACGACGAGCGTGACACCACGA
TGCCTGTAGCAATGGCAACAACGTTGCGCAAACTATTAACTGGCGAACTACTTACTCTAGCTTCCCGGCA
ACAATTAATAGACTGGATGGAGGCGGATAAAGTTGCAGGACCACTTCTGCGCTCGGCCCTTCCGGCTGGC
TGGTTTATTGCTGATAAATCTGGAGCCGGTGAGCGTGGAAGCCGCGGTATCATTGCAGCACTGGGGCCAG
ATGGTAAGCCCTCCCGTATCGTAGTTATCTACACGACGGGGAGTCAGGCAACTATGGATGAACGAAATAG
ACAGATCGCTGAGATAGGTGCCTCACTGATTAAGCATTGGTAACTGTCAGACCAAGTTTACTCATATATA
CTTTAGATTGATTTAAAACTTCATTTTTAATTTAAAAGGATCTAGGTGAAGATCCTTTTTGATAATCTCA
TGACCAAAATCCCTTAACGTGAGTTTTCGTTCCACTGAGCGTCAGACCCCGTAGAAAAGATCAAAGGATC
TTCTTGAGATCCTTTTTTTCTGCGCGTAATCTGCTGCTTGCAAACAAAAAAACCACCGCTACCAGCGGTG
GTTTGTTTGCCGGATCAAGAGCTACCAACTCTTTTTCCGAAGGTAACTGGCTTCAGCAGAGCGCAGATAC
CAAATACTGTCCTTCTAGTGTAGCCGTAGTTAGGCCACCACTTCAAGAACTCTGTAGCACCGCCTACATA
CCTCGCTCTGCTAATCCTGTTACCAGTGGCTGCTGCCAGTGGCGATAAGTCGTGTCTTACCGGGTTGGAC
TCAAGACGATAGTTACCGGATAAGGCGCAGCGGTCGGGCTGAACGGGGGGTTCGTGCACACAGCCCAGCT
TGGAGCGAACGACCTACACCGAACTGAGATACCTACAGCGTGAGCTATGAGAAAGCGCCACGCTTCCCGA
AGGGAGAAAGGCGGACAGGTATCCGGTAAGCGGCAGGGTCGGAACAGGAGAGCGCACGAGGGAGCTTCCA
GGGGGAAACGCCTGGTATCTTTATAGTCCTGTCGGGTTTCGCCACCTCTGACTTGAGCGTCGATTTTTGT
GATGCTCGTCAGGGGGGCGGAGCCTATGGAAAAACGCCAGCAACGCGGCCTTTTTACGGTTCCTGGCCTT
TTGCTGGCCTTTTGCTCACATGT
