>Addgene plasmid #58889 | PX544 SpCas9(del1098-1368) | addgene partial sequence | sequence record 92194 | hCas9-REC2-F 5'-CACGAGAAGTACCCCACCATC-3'
AAGAAACTGGTGGACAGCACCGACAAGGCCGACCTGCGGCTGATCTATCTGGCCCTGGCCCACATGATCA
AGTTCCGGGGCCACTTCCTGATCGAGGGCGACCTGAACCCCGACAACAGCGACGTGGACAAGCTGTTCAT
CCAGCTGGTGCAGACCTACAACCAGCTGTTCGAGGAAAACCCCATCAACGCCAGCGGCGTGGACGCCAAG
GCCATCCTGTCTGCCAGACTGAGCAAGAGCAGACGGCTGGAAAATCTGATCGCCCAGCTGCCCGGCGAGA
AGAAGAATGGCCTGTTCGGAAACCTGATTGCCCTGAGCCTGGGCCTGACCCCCAACTTCAAGAGCAACTT
CGACCTGGCCGAGGATGCCAAACTGCAGCTGAGCAAGGACACCTACGACGACGACCTGGACAACCTGCTG
GCCCAGATCGGCGACCAGTACGCCGACCTGTTTCTGGCCGCCAAGAACCTGTCCGACGCCATCCTGCTGA
GCGACATCCTGAGAGTGAACACCGAGATCACCAAGGCCCCCCTGAGCGCCTCTATGATCAAGAGATACGA
CGAGC
