>Addgene plasmid #58889 | PX544 SpCas9(del1098-1368) | addgene partial sequence | sequence record 92197 | dCas9-R2 5'-GGGTTTCCACCAGCTGTCTC-3'
GGCCTTATCCAGTTCGCTCAGGCCGCCTCTCTCGGCCTTGGTCAGATTGTCGAACTTTCTCTGGGTAATC
AGCTTGGCGTTCAGCAGCTGCCGCCAGTAGTTCTTCATCTTCTTCACGACCTCTTCGGAGGGCACGTTGT
CGCTCTTGCCCCGGTTCTTGTCGCTTCTGGTCAGCACCTTGTTGTCGATGGAGTCGTCCTTCAGAAAGCT
CTGAGGCACGATATGGTCCACATCGTAGTCGGACAGCCGGTTGATGTCCAGTTCCTGGTCCACGTACATA
TCCCGCCCATTCTGCAGGTAGTACAGGTACAGCTTCTCGTTCTGCAGCTGGGTGTTTTCCACGGGGTGTT
CTTTCAGGATCTGGCTGCCCAGCTCTTTGATGCCCTCTTCGATCCGCTTCATTCTCTCGCGGCTGTTCTT
CTGTCCCTTCTGGGTGGTCTGGTTCTCTCTGGCCATTTCGATCACGATGTTCTCGGGCTTGTGCCGGCCC
ATCACTTTCACGAGCTCGTCCACCACCTTCACTGTCTGCAGGATGCCCTTCTTAATGGCG
