>Addgene plasmid #58889 | PX544 SpCas9(del1098-1368) | addgene partial sequence | sequence record 92198 | BGH-rev 5'-TAGAAGGCACAGTCGAGG-3'
GGAATTCTTACTTTTTCTTTTTTGCCTGGCCGGCCTTTTTCGTGGCCGCCGGCCTTTTGGTCTTTTTCAC
GATATTCACTTGGGGCATGCTCAGCACTTTCCGCACGGTGGCAAAATCCCGGCCCTTATCCCACACGATC
TCCCCGGTTTCGCCGTTTGTCTCGATCAGAGGCCGCTTCCGGATCTCGCCGTTGGCCAGGGTAATCTCGG
TCTTGAAAAAGTTCATGATGTTGCTGTAGAAGAAGTACTTGGCGGTAGCCTTGCCGATTTCCTGCTCGCT
CTTGGCGATCATCTTCCGCACGTCGTACACCTTGTAGTCGCCGTACACGAACTCGCTTTCCAGCTTAGGG
TACTTTTTGATCAGGGCGGTTCCCACGACGGCGTTCAGGTAGGCGTCGTGGGCGTGGTGGTAGTTGTTGA
TCTCGCGCACTTTGTAAAACTGGAAATCCTTCCGGAAATCGGACACCAGCTTGGACTTCAGGGTGATCAC
TTTCACTTCCCGGATCAGCTTGTCATTCTCGTCGTACTTAGTGTTCATCCGGGAGTCCAGGATCTGTGCC
ACGTGCTTTGTGATCTGCCGGGTTTCCACCAGCTGTCTCTTGATGAAGCCGGCCTTATCCAGTTCGCTCA
GGCCGCCTCTCTCGGCCTTGGTCAGATTGTCGAACTTTCTCTGGGTAATCAGCTTGGCGTTCAGCAGCTG
CCGCCAGTAGTTCTTCATCTTCTTCACGACCTCTTCGGAGGGCACGTTGTCG
