>Addgene plasmid #58889 | PX544 SpCas9(del1098-1368) | addgene partial sequence | sequence record 92216 | hSpCas9-R1 5'-CGCTCGTGCTTCTTATCCTC-3'
TCTTCCAGTCTGTGGAAGAAGCTGTCGTCCACCTTGGCCATCTCGTTGCTGAAGATCTCTTGCAGATAGC
AGATCCGGTTCTTCCGTCTGGTGTATCTTCTTCTGGCGGTTCTCTTCAGCCGGGTGGCCTCGGCTGTTTC
GCCGCTGTCGAACAGCAGGGCTCCGATCAGGTTCTTCTTGATGCTGTGCCGGTCGGTGTTGCCCAGCACC
TTGAATTTCTTGCTGGGCACCTTGTACTCGTCGGTGATCACGGCCCAGCCCACAGAGTTGGTGCCGATGT
CCAGGCCGATGCTGTACTTCTTGTCGGCTGCTGGGACTCCGTGGATACCGACCTTCCGCTTCTTCTTTGG
GGCCATCTTATCGTCATCGTCTTTGTAATCAATATCATGATCCTTGTAGTCTCCGTCGTGGTCCTTATAG
TCCATGGTGGCACCGGTCCAACCTGAAAAAAAGTGATTTCAGGCAGGTGCTCCAGGTAATTAAACATTAA
TACCCCACCAACCAACCATCCCTTAAACCCTTACCTCTTGCTCAGCTAATTACAGCCCGGAGGAGAAGGG
CCGTCCCGCCCGCTCACCTGTGGGAGTAACGC
