>Addgene plasmid #58889 | PX544 SpCas9(del1098-1368) | addgene partial sequence | sequence record 92219 | pCBhProF2 5'-agggtttaagggatggttgg-3'
TTAATTACCTGGAGCACCTGCCTGAAATCACTTTTTTTCAGGTTGGACCGGTGCCACCATGGACTATAAG
GACCACGACGGAGACTACAAGGATCATGATATTGATTACAAAGACGATGACGATAAGATGGCCCCAAAGA
AGAAGCGGAAGGTCGGTATCCACGGAGTCCCAGCAGCCGACAAGAAGTACAGCATCGGCCTGGACATCGG
CACCAACTCTGTGGGCTGGGCCGTGATCACCGACGAGTACAAGGTGCCCAGCAAGAAATTCAAGGTGCTG
GGCAACACCGACCGGCACAGCATCAAGAAGAACCTGATCGGAGCCCTGCTGTTCGACAGCGGCGAAACAG
CCGAGGCCACCCGGCTGAAGAGAACCGCCAGAAGAAGATACACCAGACGGAAGAACCGGATCTGCTATCT
GCAAGAGATCTTCAGCAACGAGATGGCCAAGGTGGACGACAGCTTCTTCCACAGACTGGAAGAGTCCTTC
CTGGTGGAAGAGGATAAGAAGCACGAGCGGCACCCCATCTTC
