>Addgene plasmid #58889 | PX544 SpCas9(del1098-1368) | addgene partial sequence | sequence record 92220 | pBR322ori-F 5'-GGGAAACGCCTGGTATCTTT-3'
CTCTGACTTGAGCGTCGATTTTTGTGATGCTCGTCAGGGGGGCGGAGCCTATGGAAAAACGCCAGCAACG
CGGCCTTTTTACGGTTCCTGGCCTTTTGCTGGCCTTTTGCTCACATGTCCTGCAGGCAGCTGCGCGC
